>Addgene plasmid #171030 | pMSCVhyg-3xT7-nSREBP1a | addgene full sequence | sequence record 339656 | Addgene NGS Result
AAAAGGGGGGAATGAAAGACCCCACCTGTAGGTTTGGCAAGCTAGCTTAAGTAACGCCATTTTGCAAGGC
ATGGAAAATACATAACTGAGAATAGAGAAGTTCAGATCAAGGTTAGGAACAGAGAGACAGCAGAATATGG
GCCAAACAGGATATCTGTGGTAAGCAGTTCCTGCCCCGGCTCAGGGCCAAGAACAGATGGTCCCCAGATG
CGGTCCCGCCCTCAGCAGTTTCTAGAGAACCATCAGATGTTTCCAGGGTGCCCCAAGGACCTGAAATGAC
CCTGTGCCTTATTTGAACTAACCAATCAGTTCGCTTCTCGCTTCTGTTCGCGCGCTTCTGCTCCCCGAGC
TCAATAAAAGAGCCCACAACCCCTCACTCGGCGCGCCAGTCCTCCGATAGACTGCGTCGCCCGGGTACCC
GTATTCCCAATAAAGCCTCTTGCTGTTTGCATCCGAATCGTGGACTCGCTGATCCTTGGGAGGGTCTCCT
CAGATTGATTGACTGCCCACCTCGGGGGTCTTTCATTTGGAGGTTCCACCGAGATTTGGAGACCCCTGCC
CAGGGACCACCGACCCCCCCGCCGGGAGGTAAGCTGGCCAGCGGTCGTTTCGTGTCTGTCTCTGTCTTTG
TGCGTGTTTGTGCCGGCATCTAATGTTTGCGCCTGCGTCTGTACTAGTTAGCTAACTAGCTCTGTATCTG
GCGGACCCGTGGTGGAACTGACGAGTTCTGAACACCCGGCCGCAACCCTGGGAGACGTCCCAGGGACTTT
GGGGGCCGTTTTTGTGGCCCGACCTGAGGAAGGGAGTCGATGTGGAATCCGACCCCGTCAGGATATGTGG
TTCTGGTAGGAGACGAGAACCTAAAACAGTTCCCGCCTCCGTCTGAATTTTTGCTTTCGGTTTGGAACCG
AAGCCGCGCGTCTTGTCTGCTGCAGCGCTGCAGCATCGTTCTGTGTTGTCTCTGTCTGACTGTGTTTCTG
TATTTGTCTGAAAATTAGGGCCAGACTGTTACCACTCCCTTAAGTTTGACCTTAGGTCACTGGAAAGATG
TCGAGCGGATCGCTCACAACCAGTCGGTAGATGTCAAGAAGAGACGTTGGGTTACCTTCTGCTCTGCAGA
ATGGCCAACCTTTAACGTCGGATGGCCGCGAGACGGCACCTTTAACCGAGACCTCATCACCCAGGTTAAG
ATCAAGGTCTTTTCACCTGGCCCGCATGGACACCCAGACCAGGTCCCCTACATCGTGACCTGGGAAGCCT
TGGCTTTTGACCCCCCTCCCTGGGTCAAGCCCTTTGTACACCCTAAGCCTCCGCCTCCTCTTCCTCCATC
CGCCCCGTCTCTCCCCCTTGAACCTCCTCGTTCGACCCCGCCTCGATCCTCCCTTTATCCAGCCCTCACT
CCTTCTCTAGGCGCCGGAATTAGATCTCTCGACGAGGCCACCATGGCTTCTATGACCGGCGGGCAGCAAA
TGGGCGGCTCTTCGGCCAGCATGGCTTCTATGACCGGTGGCCAACAGATGGGTGGTTCCTCAGCTAGAAT
GGCGAGTATGACCGGTGGCCAACAGATGGGTGGTAGTGGAAGCGCGTGGAGCCACCCTCAGTTCGAGAAG
GGAGGAGGAAGCGGCGGAGGCAGCGGAGGAAGCGCTTGGAGCCACCCGCAGTTCGAGAAAGGAGCTAGAT
CACCCGGGCTCGACATGGACGAGCTGGCCTTCGGTGAGGCGGCTCTGGAACAGACACTGGCCGAGATGTG
CGAACTGGACACAGCGGTTTTGAACGACATCGAAGACATGCTCCAGCTCATCAACAACCAAGACAGTGAC
TTCCCGGGCCTGTTTGACGCCCCCTATGCTGGGGGTGAGACAGGGGACACAGGCCCCAGCAGCCCAGGTG
CCAACTCTCCTGAGAGCTTCTCTTCTGCTTCTCTGGCCTCCTCTCTGGAAGCCTTCCTGGGAGGACCCAA
GGTGACACCTGCACCCTTGTCCCCTCCACCATCGGCACCCGCTGCTTTAAAGATGTACCCGTCCGTGTCC
CCCTTTTCCCCTGGGCCTGGGATCAAAGAGGAGCCAGTGCCACTCACCATCCTACAGCCTGCAGCGCCAC
AGCCGTCACCGGGGACCCTCCTGCCTCCGAGCTTCCCCGCACCACCCGTACAGCTCAGCCCTGCGCCCGT
GCTGGGTTACTCGAGCCTGCCTTCAGGCTTCTCAGGGACCCTTCCAGGAAACACTCAGCAGCCACCATCT
AGCCTGCCGCTGGCCCCTGCACCAGGAGTCTTGCCCACCCCTGCCCTGCACACCCAGGTCCAAAGCTTGG
CCTCCCAGCAGCCGCTGCCAGCCTCAGCAGCCCCTAGAACAAACACTGTGACCTCACAGGTCCAGCAGGT
CCCAGTTGTACTGCAGCCACACTTCATCAAGGCAGACTCACTGCTGCTGACAGCTGTGAAGACAGATGCA
GGAGCCACCATGAAGACTGCAGGCATCAGCACCCTGGCTCCTGGCACAGCCGTGCAGGCAGGTCCCCTGC
AGACCCTGGTGAGTGGAGGGACCATCTTGGCCACAGTACCTTTGGTTGTGGACACAGACAAACTGCCCAT
CCACCGACTCGCAGCTGGCAGCAAGGCCCTAGGCTCAGCTCAGAGCCGTGGTGAGAAGCGCACAGCCCAC
AATGCCATTGAGAAGCGCTACCGGTCCTCTATCAATGACAAGATTGTGGAGCTCAAAGACCTGGTGGTGG
GCACTGAAGCAAAGCTGAATAAATCTGCTGTCTTGCGCAAGGCCATCGACTACATCCGCTTCTTGCAGCA
CAGCAACCAGAAGCTCAAGCAGGAGAACCTGACCCTACGAAGTGCACACAAAAGCAAATCACTGAAGGAC
CTGGTGTCAGCTTGTGGCAGTGGAGGAGGCACAGATGTGTCTATGGAGGGCATGAAACCCGAAGTGGTGG
AGACGCTTACCCCTCCACCCTCAGACGCCGGCTCACCCTCCCAGAGTAGCCCCTTGTCTTTTGGCAGCAG
AGCTAGCAGCAGTGGTGGCAGTGACTCTGAGTAGTAAGTTAACGAATTCTACCGGGTAGGGGAGGCGCTT
TTCCCAAGGCAGTCTGGAGCATGCGCTTTAGCAGCCCCGCTGGGCACTTGGCGCTACACAAGTGGCCTCT
GGCCTCGCACACATTCCACATCCACCGGTAGGCGCCAACCGGCTCCGTTCTTTGGTGGCCCCTTCGCGCC
ACCTTCTACTCCTCCCCTAGTCAGGAAGTTCCCCCCCGCCCCGCAGCTCGCGTCGTGCAGGACGTGACAA
ATGGAAGTAGCACGTCTCACTAGTCTCGTGCAGATGGACAGCACCGCTGAGCAATGGAAGCGGGTAGGCC
TTTGGGGCAGCGGCCAATAGCAGCTTTGCTCCTTCGCTTTCTGGGCTCAGAGGCTGGGAAGGGGTGGGTC
CGGGGGCGGGCTCAGGGGCGGGCTCAGGGGCGGGGCGGGCGCCCGAAGGTCCTCCGGAGGCCCGGCATTC
TGCACGCTTCAAAAGCGCACGTCTGCCGCGCTGTTCTCCTCTTCCTCATCTCCGGGCCTTTCGACCTGCA
TCCCGCCACCATGAAAAAGCCTGAACTCACCGCGACGTCTGTCGAGAAGTTTCTGATCGAAAAGTTCGAC
AGCGTCTCCGACCTGATGCAGCTCTCGGAGGGCGAAGAATCTCGTGCTTTCAGCTTCGATGTAGGAGGGC
GTGGATATGTCCTGCGGGTAAATAGCTGCGCCGATGGTTTCTACAAAGATCGTTATGTTTATCGGCACTT
TGCATCGGCCGCGCTCCCGATTCCGGAAGTGCTTGACATTGGGGAATTCAGCGAGAGCCTGACCTATTGC
ATCTCCCGCCGTGCACAGGGTGTCACGTTGCAAGACCTGCCTGAAACCGAACTGCCCGCTGTTCTGCAGC
CGGTCGCGGAGGCCATGGATGCGATCGCTGCGGCCGATCTTAGCCAGACGAGCGGGTTCGGCCCATTCGG
ACCGCAAGGAATCGGTCAATACACTACATGGCGTGATTTCATATGCGCGATTGCTGATCCCCATGTGTAT
CACTGGCAAACTGTGATGGACGACACCGTCAGTGCGTCCGTCGCGCAGGCTCTCGATGAGCTGATGCTTT
GGGCCGAGGACTGCCCCGAAGTCCGGCACCTCGTGCACGCGGATTTCGGCTCCAACAATGTCCTGACGGA
CAATGGCCGCATAACAGCGGTCATTGACTGGAGCGAGGCGATGTTCGGGGATTCCCAATACGAGGTCGCC
AACATCTTCTTCTGGAGGCCGTGGTTGGCTTGTATGGAGCAGCAGACGCGCTACTTCGAGCGGAGGCATC
CGGAGCTTGCAGGATCGCCGCGGCTCCGGGCGTATATGCTCCGCATTGGTCTTGACCAACTCTATCAGAG
CTTGGTTGACGGCAATTTCGATGATGCAGCTTGGGCGCAGGGTCGATGCGACGCAATCGTCCGATCCGGA
GCCGGGACTGTCGGGCGTACACAAATCGCCCGCAGAAGCGCGGCCGTCTGGACCGATGGCTGTGTAGAAG
TACTCGCCGATAGTGGAAACCGACGCCCCAGCACTCGTCCGAGGGCAAAGGAATAGAGTAGATGCCGACC
GAACAAGAGCTGATTTCGAGAACGCCTCAGCCAGCAACTCGCGCGAGCCTAGCAAGGCAAATGCGAGAGA
ACGGCCTTACGCTTGGTGGCACAGTTCTCGTCCACAGTTCGCTAAGCTCGCTCGGCTGGGTCGCGGGAGG
GCCGGTCGCAGTGATTCAGGCCCTTCTGGATTGTGTTGGTCCCCAGGGCACGATTGTCATGCCCACGCAC
TCGGGTGATCTGACTGATCCCGCAGATTGGAGATCGCCGCCCGTGCCTGCCGATTGGGTGCAGATCCGTC
GACCTGCAGCCAAGCTTATCGATAAAATAAAAGATTTTATTTAGTCTCCAGAAAAAGGGGGGAATGAAAG
ACCCCACCTGTAGGTTTGGCAAGCTAGCTTAAGTAACGCCATTTTGCAAGGCATGGAAAATACATAACTG
AGAATAGAGAAGTTCAGATCAAGGTTAGGAACAGAGAGACAGCAGAATATGGGCCAAACAGGATATCTGT
GGTAAGCAGTTCCTGCCCCGGCTCAGGGCCAAGAACAGATGGTCCCCAGATGCGGTCCCGCCCTCAGCAG
TTTCTAGAGAACCATCAGATGTTTCCAGGGTGCCCCAAGGACCTGAAATGACCCTGTGCCTTATTTGAAC
TAACCAATCAGTTCGCTTCTCGCTTCTGTTCGCGCGCTTCTGCTCCCCGAGCTCAATAAAAGAGCCCACA
ACCCCTCACTCGGCGCGCCAGTCCTCCGATAGACTGCGTCGCCCGGGTACCCGTGTATCCAATAAACCCT
CTTGCAGTTGCATCCGACTTGTGGTCTCGCTGTTCCTTGGGAGGGTCTCCTCTGAGTGATTGACTACCCG
TCAGCGGGGGTCTTTCATGGGTAACAGTTTCTTGAAGTTGGAGAACAACATTCTGAGGGTAGGAGTCGAA
TATTAAGTAATCCTGACTCAATTAGCCACTGTTTTGAATCCACATACTCCAATACTCCTGAAATAGTTCA
TTATGGACAGCGCAGAAAGAGCTGGGGAGAATTGTGAAATTGTTATCCGCTCACAATTCCACACAACATA
CGAGCCGGAAGCATAAAGTGTAAAGCCTGGGGTGCCTAATGAGTGAGCTAACTCACATTAATTGCGTTGC
GCTCACTGCCCGCTTTCCAGTCGGGAAACCTGTCGTGCCAGCTGCATTAATGAATCGGCCAACGCGCGGG
GAGAGGCGGTTTGCGTATTGGGCGCTCTTCCGCTTCCTCGCTCACTGACTCGCTGCGCTCGGTCGTTCGG
CTGCGGCGAGCGGTATCAGCTCACTCAAAGGCGGTAATACGGTTATCCACAGAATCAGGGGATAACGCAG
GAAAGAACATGTGAGCAAAAGGCCAGCAAAAGGCCAGGAACCGTAAAAAGGCCGCGTTGCTGGCGTTTTT
CCATAGGCTCCGCCCCCCTGACGAGCATCACAAAAATCGACGCTCAAGTCAGAGGTGGCGAAACCCGACA
GGACTATAAAGATACCAGGCGTTTCCCCCTGGAAGCTCCCTCGTGCGCTCTCCTGTTCCGACCCTGCCGC
TTACCGGATACCTGTCCGCCTTTCTCCCTTCGGGAAGCGTGGCGCTTTCTCATAGCTCACGCTGTAGGTA
TCTCAGTTCGGTGTAGGTCGTTCGCTCCAAGCTGGGCTGTGTGCACGAACCCCCCGTTCAGCCCGACCGC
TGCGCCTTATCCGGTAACTATCGTCTTGAGTCCAACCCGGTAAGACACGACTTATCGCCACTGGCAGCAG
CCACTGGTAACAGGATTAGCAGAGCGAGGTATGTAGGCGGTGCTACAGAGTTCTTGAAGTGGTGGCCTAA
CTACGGCTACACTAGAAGAACAGTATTTGGTATCTGCGCTCTGCTGAAGCCAGTTACCTTCGGAAAAAGA
GTTGGTAGCTCTTGATCCGGCAAACAAACCACCGCTGGTAGCGGTGGTTTTTTTGTTTGCAAGCAGCAGA
TTACGCGCAGAAAAAAAGGATCTCAAGAAGATCCTTTGATCTTTTCTACGGGGTCTGACGCTCAGTGGAA
CGAAAACTCACGTTAAGGGATTTTGGTCATGAGATTATCAAAAAGGATCTTCACCTAGATCCTTTTAAAT
TAAAAATGAAGTTTTAAATCAATCTAAAGTATATATGAGTAAACTTGGTCTGACAGTTACCAATGCTTAA
TCAGTGAGGCACCTATCTCAGCGATCTGTCTATTTCGTTCATCCATAGTTGCCTGACTCCCCGTCGTGTA
GATAACTACGATACGGGAGGGCTTACCATCTGGCCCCAGTGCTGCAATGATACCGCGAGACCCACGCTCA
CCGGCTCCAGATTTATCAGCAATAAACCAGCCAGCCGGAAGGGCCGAGCGCAGAAGTGGTCCTGCAACTT
TATCCGCCTCCATCCAGTCTATTAATTGTTGCCGGGAAGCTAGAGTAAGTAGTTCGCCAGTTAATAGTTT
GCGCAACGTTGTTGCCATTGCTACAGGCATCGTGGTGTCACGCTCGTCGTTTGGTATGGCTTCATTCAGC
TCCGGTTCCCAACGATCAAGGCGAGTTACATGATCCCCCATGTTGTGCAAAAAAGCGGTTAGCTCCTTCG
GTCCTCCGATCGTTGTCAGAAGTAAGTTGGCCGCAGTGTTATCACTCATGGTTATGGCAGCACTGCATAA
TTCTCTTACTGTCATGCCATCCGTAAGATGCTTTTCTGTGACTGGTGAGTACTCAACCAAGTCATTCTGA
GAATAGTGTATGCGGCGACCGAGTTGCTCTTGCCCGGCGTCAATACGGGATAATACCGCGCCACATAGCA
GAACTTTAAAAGTGCTCATCATTGGAAAACGTTCTTCGGGGCGAAAACTCTCAAGGATCTTACCGCTGTT
GAGATCCAGTTCGATGTAACCCACTCGTGCACCCAACTGATCTTCAGCATCTTTTACTTTCACCAGCGTT
TCTGGGTGAGCAAAAACAGGAAGGCAAAATGCCGCAAAAAAGGGAATAAGGGCGACACGGAAATGTTGAA
TACTCATACTCTTCCTTTTTCAATATTATTGAAGCATTTATCAGGGTTATTGTCTCATGAGCGGATACAT
ATTTGAATGTATTTAGAAAAATAAACAAATAGGGGTTCCGCGCACATTTCCCCGAAAAGTGCCACCTGAC
GTCTAAGAAACCATTATTATCATGACATTAACCTATAAAAATAGGCGTATCACGAGGCCCTTTCGTCTCG
CGCGTTTCGGTGATGACGGTGAAAACCTCTGACACATGCAGCTCCCGGAGACGGTCACAGCTTGTCTGTA
AGCGGATGCCGGGAGCAGACAAGCCCGTCAGGGCGCGTCAGCGGGTGTTGGCGGGTGTCGGGGCTGGCTT
AACTATGCGGCATCAGAGCAGATTGTACTGAGAGTGCACCATATGCGGTGTGAAATACCGCACAGATGCG
TAAGGAGAAAATACCGCATCAGGCGCCATTCGCCATTCAGGCTGCGCAACTGTTGGGAAGGGCGATCGGT
GCGGGCCTCTTCGCTATTACGCCAGCTGGCGAAAGGGGGATGTGCTGCAAGGCGATTAAGTTGGGTAACG
CCAGGGTTTTCCCAGTCACGACGTTGTAAAACGACGGCGCAAGGAATGGTGCATGCAAGGAGATGGCGCC
CAACAGTCCCCCGGCCACGGGGCCTGCCACCATACCCACGCCGAAACAAGCGCTCATGAGCCCGAAGTGG
CGAGCCCGATCTTCCCCATCGGTGATGTCGGCGATATAGGCGCCAGCAACCGCACCTGTGGCGCCGGTGA
TGCCGGCCACGATGCGTCCGGCGTAGAGGCGATTAGTCCAATTTGTTAAAGACAGGATATCAGTGGTCCA
GGCTCTAGTTTTGACTCAACAATATCACCAGCTGAAGCCTATAGAGTACGAGCCATAGATAAAATAAAAG
ATTTTATTTAGTCTCCAGA
Features (pLannotate 1.2.2; 22 found; start..end, strand, type, name):
     11..527     +  LTR            5' LTR: 5' long terminal repeat from murine embryonic stem cell virus
    591..932     +  misc_feature   MESV Ψ: packaging signal of murine embryonic stem cell virus
    999..1415    +  CDS            gag (truncated): truncated Moloney murine leukemia virus (MMLV) gag gene lacking the start codon
   1584..1609    +  CDS            Twin-Strep-tag (fragment): two Strep-Tag®II moieties connected by a linker for enhanced binding to Strep-Tactin®, an engineered form of streptavidin (Schmidt et al., 2013)
   1647..1666    +  CDS            Strep-Tag II (fragment): peptide that binds Strep-Tactin®, an engineered form of streptavidin
   1695..3041    +  CDS            Srebf1 (fragment): SRBP1_MOUSE - Also known as Srebp1 From Mus musculus (Mouse).
   3064..3563    +  promoter       PGK promoter: mouse phosphoglycerate kinase 1 promoter
   3581..4606    +  CDS            HygR: aminoglycoside phosphotransferase from E. coli; aph(4)-Ia; confers resistance to hygromycin
   4624..4902    +  CDS            yokD (fragment): YOKD_BACSU - Experimental evidence at protein level: Swiss-Prot protein existence level 1. May contribute to antibiotic resistance. From Bacillus subtilis (strain 168).
   4964..5478    +  LTR            3' LTR: 3' long terminal repeat from murine embryonic stem cell virus
   5640..5656    -  protein_bind   lac operator: The lac repressor binds to the lac operator to inhibit transcription in E. coli. This inhibition can be relieved by adding lactose or isopropyl-β-D-thiogalactopyranoside (IPTG). lac repressor encoded by lacI
   5664..5694    -  promoter       lac promoter: promoter for the E. coli lac operon
   5709..5730    -  protein_bind   CAP binding site: CAP binding activates transcription in the presence of cAMP. E. coli catabolite activator protein
   5743..5835    -  CDS            lacI (fragment): lac repressor; lacI; The lac repressor binds to the lac operator to inhibit transcription in E. coli. This inhibition can be relieved by adding lactose or isopropyl-β-D-thiogalactopyranoside (IPTG).
   6018..6606    -  rep_origin     ori: high-copy-number ColE1/pMB1/pBR322/pUC origin of replication
   6777..7637    -  CDS            AmpR: β-lactamase; bla; confers resistance to ampicillin, carbenicillin, and related antibiotics
   7638..7742    -  promoter       AmpR promoter: bla
   7837..7872    +  CDS            rop (fragment): Rop protein, which maintains plasmids at low copy number; rop
   7974..8073    +  misc_feature   bom (fragment): basis of mobility region from pBR322
   8079..8228    -  CDS            lacZα (fragment): LacZα fragment of β-galactosidase; lacZ fragment
   8228..8429    -  CDS            TcR (fragment): tetracycline efflux protein; tet; confers resistance to tetracycline
   8430..8528    +  CDS            env (fragment): murine leukemia virus gPr80 envelope polyprotein precursor; env; proteolytically cleaved into gp70SU and p15TM subunits
