[The description below was written by a language model from this plasmid's Addgene catalogue record and pLannotate feature annotations shown in this document.]
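Description:
pMSCVhyg-3xT7-nSREBP1a is a gammaretroviral mammalian expression vector built on the murine stem cell virus (MSCV) backbone. It delivers the nuclear, transcriptionally active form of mouse SREBP1a (Srebf1, amino acids 1–449), which lacks the membrane-anchoring C-terminal portion of the full-length precursor, so the protein should not depend on the proteolytic processing that normally releases the active fragment. The coding sequence was cloned between XhoI and HpaI sites and carries an N-terminal 3xT7 epitope tag for detection or immunoprecipitation. Transcription is driven by the 5' LTR. The automated annotation does not call the T7 tag. It instead reports short Strep-tag "fragment" matches just upstream of the Srebf1 segment, and these are probably spurious partial hits within the tag and linker region rather than real Strep tags.

The proviral region contains the 5' LTR, the Ψ packaging signal extended into a truncated gag sequence lacking its start codon (which improves packaging of the RNA genome), the tagged insert, a mouse PGK promoter driving the hygromycin resistance gene, and the 3' LTR. Viral proteins are not encoded, so particles must be produced in packaging cells that supply gag-pol and env in trans. Transduced cells integrate the cassette and can be selected with hygromycin to obtain stable lines. In bacteria the plasmid is maintained through a high-copy ColE1/pUC-type origin and ampicillin resistance; the remaining lac, rop, bom, TcR and env fragments are backbone remnants. The sequenced record is 8,559 nt, somewhat larger than the approximate catalogue size of 8.2 kb. The associated publication concerns the lipogenesis coactivator MED1 and adipose expansion, which fits use of this construct for ectopic expression of active SREBP1a.
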