Addgene plasmid #171030: pMSCVhyg-3xT7-nSREBP1a
Purpose: Expresses 3xT7-tagged nuclear form of SREBP1a in mammalian cells
Depositing lab: Kai Ge. Depositing organization: National Institute of Diabetes & Digestive & Kidney Diseases (NIDDK). Publication: MED1 is a lipogenesis coactivator required for postnatal adipose expansion. Jang Y, Park YK, Lee JE, Wan D, Tran N, Gavrilova O, Ge K. Genes Dev. 2021 Apr 22. pii: gad.347583.120. doi: 10.1101/gad.347583.120. PubMed 33888555.
Backbone
  Vector backbone: pMSCVhyg-3xT7
  Backbone size w/o insert (bp): 7000
  Total vector size (bp): 8200
  Vector type: Mammalian Expression, Retroviral
  Selectable markers: Hygromycin
Growth in bacteria
  Bacterial resistance: Ampicillin, 100 μg/mL
  Growth temperature: 37°C
  Growth strain: NEB Stable
  Copy number: Unknown
Gene/Insert
  Gene/Insert name: nSREBP1a (alt name: Srebf1)
  Species: M. musculus (mouse)
  Insert size (bp): 1200
  Mutation: amino acids 1- 449
  Entrez Gene: Srebf1 (a.k.a. ADD1, SREBP1, bHLHd1)
  Promoter: 5' LTR
  Tag / fusion protein: 3xT7 (N terminal on insert)
  Cloning method: Restriction Enzyme; 5′ cloning site XhoI (not destroyed); 3′ cloning site HpaI (not destroyed)
  Sequencing primers: 5′ CCCTTGAACCTCCTCGTTCGACC; 3′ GAGACGTGCTACTTCCATTTGTC
Terms and licenses: Academic/Nonprofit Terms; Industry Terms: Not Available to Industry
How to cite: pMSCVhyg-3xT7-nSREBP1a was a gift from Kai Ge (Addgene plasmid # 171030 ; http://n2t.net/addgene:171030 ; RRID:Addgene_171030)
